Addgene plasmid #84316: pISH-Pax3
Purpose: Use to synthesize riboprobes for in situ hybridization (ISH) probe for Pax3. Not for gene expression.
Depositing lab: Peter Mombaerts. Depositing organization: Max Planck Research Unit for Neurogenetics. Publication: Expression of homeobox genes in the mouse olfactory epithelium. Parrilla M, Chang I, Degl'Innocenti A, Omura M. J Comp Neurol. 2016 Oct 1;524(14):2713-39. doi: 10.1002/cne.24051. Epub 2016 Jun 19. PubMed 27243442.
Backbone
  Vector backbone: pGEM-T easy
  Backbone manufacturer: Promega
  Backbone size w/o insert (bp): 3015
Growth in bacteria
  Bacterial resistance: Ampicillin, 100 μg/mL
  Growth temperature: 37°C
  Growth strain: DH5alpha
  Copy number: High Copy
Gene/Insert
  Gene/Insert name: Pax3
  Species: M. musculus (mouse)
  Insert size (bp): 947
  Entrez Gene: Pax3 (a.k.a. Pax-3, Sp, Splchl2, splotch)
  Cloning method: Unknown
  Sequencing primers: 5′ T7; 3′ SP6
Terms and licenses: Academic/Nonprofit Terms; Industry Terms: Not Available to Industry
Depositor comments: NcoI digestion and SP6 RNA polymerase for antisense probe
How to cite: pISH-Pax3 was a gift from Peter Mombaerts (Addgene plasmid # 84316 ; http://n2t.net/addgene:84316 ; RRID:Addgene_84316)
