[The description below was written by a language model from this plasmid's Addgene catalogue record and pLannotate feature annotations shown in this document.]
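Description:
pISH-Pax3 is a riboprobe template plasmid built on the pGEM-T Easy cloning vector, carrying a partial mouse Pax3 cDNA of roughly 950 bp. It is intended for in vitro synthesis of labelled RNA probes for in situ hybridization, and the record explicitly states that it is not meant for gene expression. It is maintained in E. coli as a high-copy plasmid through a ColE1/pUC-type origin and is selected with ampicillin via the β-lactamase gene and its native promoter. An f1 phage origin is also present, a standard backbone element that allows single-stranded DNA production. The cloning method is recorded as unknown.

The Pax3 fragment sits in the multiple cloning site, interrupting the lacZα region, whose remnants (lacZα fragment, lac promoter, operator and CAP site) flank the insert as backbone leftovers from blue/white screening. The insert is bracketed by opposing bacteriophage promoters. The T7 promoter lies upstream and reads in the same direction as the annotated Pax3 coding strand, so it would produce sense transcript. The SP6 promoter lies downstream on the opposite strand and produces antisense transcript. Consistent with this, the depositor notes that the plasmid is linearized with NcoI and transcribed with SP6 RNA polymerase to obtain the antisense probe that detects Pax3 mRNA. A T7 run-off would serve as a sense control, although the record does not specify a linearizing enzyme for that. A short annotated match to a hornet peptide between the insert and SP6 promoter is almost certainly a spurious hit on polylinker sequence. The plasmid was deposited in connection with a survey of homeobox gene expression in the mouse olfactory epithelium.
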