Features (pLannotate 1.2.2; 14 found; start..end, strand, type, name):
     64..1008    +  CDS            Pax3 (fragment): PAX3_MOUSE - Also known as Pax-3. Experimental evidence at protein level: Swiss-Prot protein existence level 1. Transcription factor that may regulate cell proliferation, migration and apoptosis. Involved in neural development and myogenesis. Transcriptional activator of MITF, acting synergistically with SOX10 (By similarity). From Mus musculus (Mouse).
   1015..1077    -  CDS            VESPI_VESMG (fragment): Experimental evidence at protein level: Swiss-Prot protein existence level 1. Shows contractile activity on isolated ileum smooth muscle. From Vespa magnifica (Hornet).
   1089..1107    -  promoter       SP6 promoter: promoter for bacteriophage SP6 RNA polymerase
   1149..1165    -  protein_bind   lac operator: The lac repressor binds to the lac operator to inhibit transcription in E. coli. This inhibition can be relieved by adding lactose or isopropyl-β-D-thiogalactopyranoside (IPTG). lac repressor encoded by lacI
   1173..1203    -  promoter       lac promoter: promoter for the E. coli lac operon
   1218..1239    -  protein_bind   CAP binding site: CAP binding activates transcription in the presence of cAMP. E. coli catabolite activator protein
   1252..1344    -  CDS            lacI (fragment): lac repressor; lacI; The lac repressor binds to the lac operator to inhibit transcription in E. coli. This inhibition can be relieved by adding lactose or isopropyl-β-D-thiogalactopyranoside (IPTG).
   1527..2115    -  rep_origin     ori: high-copy-number ColE1/pMB1/pBR322/pUC origin of replication
   2286..3146    -  CDS            AmpR: β-lactamase; bla; confers resistance to ampicillin, carbenicillin, and related antibiotics
   3147..3251    -  promoter       AmpR promoter: bla
   3278..3328    +  misc_feature   bom (fragment): basis of mobility region from pBR322
   3356..3784    -  rep_origin     f1 ori (sequence partly withheld): f1 bacteriophage origin of replication; arrow indicates direction of (+) strand synthesis
   3788..3945    -  CDS            lacZα (fragment): LacZα fragment of β-galactosidase; lacZ fragment
   3948..2       +  promoter       T7 promoter (across the origin): promoter for bacteriophage T7 RNA polymerase
>Addgene plasmid #84316 | pISH-Pax3 | addgene full sequence | sequence record 166173 | Addgene Assembled Sequence
GGGCGAATTGGGCCCGACGTCGCATGCTCCCGGCCGCCATGGCGGCCGCGGGAATTCGATTGCATCCTGA
GGAGTAAATTTGGAAAAGGAGAAGAGGAGGAGGCGGATCTAGAAAGGAAGGAAGCAGAAGAAAGCGAGAA
AAAGGCTAAACACAGCATCGATGGCATCCTGAGTGAGCGAGCCTCTGCACCTCAGTCAGATGAAGGCTCC
GATATTGACTCTGAACCTGATTTACCGCTGAAGAGGAAGCAGCGCAGGAGCAGAACCACCTTCACGGCAG
AGCAGCTGGAGGAACTGGAGCGGGCTTTCGAGAGAACCCACTACCCAGACATTTACACCAGGGAGGAGCT
GGCCCAGAGGGCGAAGCTTACCGAGGCCCGAGTGCAGGTCTGGTTTAGCAACCGCCGTGCAAGATGGAGG
AAACAAGCTGGAGCCAATCAACTGATGGCTTTCAACCATCTCATTCCGGGGGGATTCCCTCCCACCGCCA
TGCCGACCCTGCCAACATACCAGCTGTCGGAGACCTCTTACCAGCCCACGTCTATTCCACAAGCCGTGTC
AGATCCCAGTAGCACCGTCCACAGACCTCAGCCGCTTCCTCCGAGCACTGTACACCAAAGCACTATTCCT
TCGAACGCAGACAGCAGCTCTGCCTACTGCCTCCCCAGCACCAGGCATGGATTTTCAAGCTATACAGACA
GCTTTGTGCCTCCATCGGGGCCCTCCAACCCCATGAACCCCACCATCGGCAATGGCCTTTCACCTCAGGT
AATGGGACTTCTGACCAACCACGGTGGGGTACCGCACCAGCCTCAGACCGACTATGCTCTCTCCCCTCTC
ACTGGGGGCCTGGAACCCACGACCACGGTGTCAGCCAGCTGCAGTCAGAGACTGGAACATATGAAGAATG
TGGACAGTCTGCCCACATCTCAGCCCTATTGTCCCCCCACCTATAGCACCGCAGGCTACAGTATGGACCC
TGTCACAGGCTACCAGTATGGGCAGTATAATCACTAGTGAATTCGCGGCCGCCTGCAGGTCGACCATATG
GGAGAGCTCCCAACGCGTTGGATGCATAGCTTGAGTATTCTATAGTGTCACCTAAATAGCTTGGCGTAAT
CATGGTCATAGCTGTTTCCTGTGTGAAATTGTTATCCGCTCACAATTCCACACAACATACGAGCCGGAAG
CATAAAGTGTAAAGCCTGGGGTGCCTAATGAGTGAGCTAACTCACATTAATTGCGTTGCGCTCACTGCCC
GCTTTCCAGTCGGGAAACCTGTCGTGCCAGCTGCATTAATGAATCGGCCAACGCGCGGGGAGAGGCGGTT
TGCGTATTGGGCGCTCTTCCGCTTCCTCGCTCACTGACTCGCTGCGCTCGGTCGTTCGGCTGCGGCGAGC
GGTATCAGCTCACTCAAAGGCGGTAATACGGTTATCCACAGAATCAGGGGATAACGCAGGAAAGAACATG
TGAGCAAAAGGCCAGCAAAAGGCCAGGAACCGTAAAAAGGCCGCGTTGCTGGCGTTTTTCCATAGGCTCC
GCCCCCCTGACGAGCATCACAAAAATCGACGCTCAAGTCAGAGGTGGCGAAACCCGACAGGACTATAAAG
ATACCAGGCGTTTCCCCCTGGAAGCTCCCTCGTGCGCTCTCCTGTTCCGACCCTGCCGCTTACCGGATAC
CTGTCCGCCTTTCTCCCTTCGGGAAGCGTGGCGCTTTCTCATAGCTCACGCTGTAGGTATCTCAGTTCGG
TGTAGGTCGTTCGCTCCAAGCTGGGCTGTGTGCACGAACCCCCCGTTCAGCCCGACCGCTGCGCCTTATC
CGGTAACTATCGTCTTGAGTCCAACCCGGTAAGACACGACTTATCGCCACTGGCAGCAGCCACTGGTAAC
AGGATTAGCAGAGCGAGGTATGTAGGCGGTGCTACAGAGTTCTTGAAGTGGTGGCCTAACTACGGCTACA
CTAGAAGAACAGTATTTGGTATCTGCGCTCTGCTGAAGCCAGTTACCTTCGGAAAAAGAGTTGGTAGCTC
TTGATCCGGCAAACAAACCACCGCTGGTAGCGGTGGTTTTTTTGTTTGCAAGCAGCAGATTACGCGCAGA
AAAAAAGGATCTCAAGAAGATCCTTTGATCTTTTCTACGGGGTCTGACGCTCAGTGGAACGAAAACTCAC
GTTAAGGGATTTTGGTCATGAGATTATCAAAAAGGATCTTCACCTAGATCCTTTTAAATTAAAAATGAAG
TTTTAAATCAATCTAAAGTATATATGAGTAAACTTGGTCTGACAGTTACCAATGCTTAATCAGTGAGGCA
CCTATCTCAGCGATCTGTCTATTTCGTTCATCCATAGTTGCCTGACTCCCCGTCGTGTAGATAACTACGA
TACGGGAGGGCTTACCATCTGGCCCCAGTGCTGCAATGATACCGCGAGACCCACGCTCACCGGCTCCAGA
TTTATCAGCAATAAACCAGCCAGCCGGAAGGGCCGAGCGCAGAAGTGGTCCTGCAACTTTATCCGCCTCC
ATCCAGTCTATTAATTGTTGCCGGGAAGCTAGAGTAAGTAGTTCGCCAGTTAATAGTTTGCGCAACGTTG
TTGCCATTGCTACAGGCATCGTGGTGTCACGCTCGTCGTTTGGTATGGCTTCATTCAGCTCCGGTTCCCA
ACGATCAAGGCGAGTTACATGATCCCCCATGTTGTGCAAAAAAGCGGTTAGCTCCTTCGGTCCTCCGATC
GTTGTCAGAAGTAAGTTGGCCGCAGTGTTATCACTCATGGTTATGGCAGCACTGCATAATTCTCTTACTG
TCATGCCATCCGTAAGATGCTTTTCTGTGACTGGTGAGTACTCAACCAAGTCATTCTGAGAATAGTGTAT
GCGGCGACCGAGTTGCTCTTGCCCGGCGTCAATACGGGATAATACCGCGCCACATAGCAGAACTTTAAAA
GTGCTCATCATTGGAAAACGTTCTTCGGGGCGAAAACTCTCAAGGATCTTACCGCTGTTGAGATCCAGTT
CGATGTAACCCACTCGTGCACCCAACTGATCTTCAGCATCTTTTACTTTCACCAGCGTTTCTGGGTGAGC
AAAAACAGGAAGGCAAAATGCCGCAAAAAAGGGAATAAGGGCGACACGGAAATGTTGAATACTCATACTC
TTCCTTTTTCAATATTATTGAAGCATTTATCAGGGTTATTGTCTCATGAGCGGATACATATTTGAATGTA
TTTAGAAAAATAAACAAATAGGGGTTCCGCGCACATTTCCCCGAAAAGTGCCACCTGATGCGGTGTGAAA
TACCGCACAGATGCGTAAGGAGAAAATACCGCATCAGGAAATTGTAAGCGTTAATATTTTGTTAAAATTC
GCGTTAAATTTTTGTTAAATCAGCTCATTTTTTAACCAATAGGCCGAAATCGGCAAAATCCCTTATAAAT
CAAAAGAATAGACCGAGATAGGGT
[37 nt withheld, positions 3455-3491]
AAAGAACGTGGACTCCAACGTCAAAGG
[49 nt withheld, positions 3519-3567]
T
[91 nt withheld, positions 3569-3659]
G
[124 nt withheld, positions 3661-3784]
CCATTCGCCATTCAGGCTGCGCAACTGTTGGGAAGGGCGATCGGTGCGGGCCTCTTCGCTATTACGCCAG
CTGGCGAAAGGGGGATGTGCTGCAAGGCGATTAAGTTGGGTAACGCCAGGGTTTTCCCAGTCACGACGTT
GTAAAACGACGGCCAGTGAATTGTAATACGACTCACTATA
