>Addgene plasmid #84316 | pISH-Pax3 | depositor partial sequence | sequence record 160905 | insert
GCATCCTGAGGAGTAAATTTGGAAAAGGAGAAGAGGAGGAGGCGGATCTAGAAAGGAAGGAAGCAGAAGA
AAGCGAGAAAAAGGCTAAACACAGCATCGATGGCATCCTGAGTGAGCGAGCCTCTGCACCTCAGTCAGAT
GAAGGCTCCGATATTGACTCTGAACCTGATTTACCGCTGAAGAGGAAGCAGCGCAGGAGCAGAACCACCT
TCACGGCAGAGCAGCTGGAGGAACTGGAGCGGGCTTTCGAGAGAACCCACTACCCAGACATTTACACCAG
GGAGGAGCTGGCCCAGAGGGCGAAGCTTACCGAGGCCCGAGTGCAGGTCTGGTTTAGCAACCGCCGTGCA
AGATGGAGGAAACAAGCTGGAGCCAATCAACTGATGGCTTTCAACCATCTCATTCCGGGGGGATTCCCTC
CCACCGCCATGCCGACCCTGCCAACATACCAGCTGTCGGAGACCTCTTACCAGCCCACGTCTATTCCACA
AGCCGTGTCAGATCCCAGTAGCACCGTCCACAGACCTCAGCCGCTTCCTCCGAGCACTGTACACCAAAGC
ACTATTCCTTCGAACGCAGACAGCAGCTCTGCCTACTGCCTCCCCAGCACCAGGCATGGATTTTCAAGCT
ATACAGACAGCTTTGTGCCTCCATCGGGGCCCTCCAACCCCATGAACCCCACCATCGGCAATGGCCTTTC
ACCTCAGGTAATGGGACTTCTGACCAACCACGGTGGGGTACCGCACCAGCCTCAGACCGACTATGCTCTC
TCCCCTCTCACTGGGGGCCTGGAACCCACGACCACGGTGTCAGCCAGCTGCAGTCAGAGACTGGAACATA
TGAAGAATGTGGACAGTCTGCCCACATCTCAGCCCTATTGTCCCCCCACCTATAGCACCGCAGGCTACAG
TATGGACCCTGTCACAGGCTACCAGTATGGGCAGTAT
