>Addgene plasmid #84316 | pISH-Pax3 | addgene partial sequence | sequence record 166171 | T7 5'-TAATACGACTCACTATAGGG-3'
TCCCGGCCGCCATGGCGGCCGCGGGAATTCGATTGCATCCTGAGGAGTAAATTTGGAAAAGGAGAAGAGG
AGGAGGCGGATCTAGAAAGGAAGGAAGCAGAAGAAAGCGAGAAAAAGGCTAAACACAGCATCGATGGCAT
CCTGAGTGAGCGAGCCTCTGCACCTCAGTCAGATGAAGGCTCCGATATTGACTCTGAACCTGATTTACCG
CTGAAGAGGAAGCAGCGCAGGAGCAGAACCACCTTCACGGCAGAGCAGCTGGAGGAACTGGAGCGGGCTT
TCGAGAGAACCCACTACCCAGACATTTACACCAGGGAGGAGCTGGCCCAGAGGGCGAAGCTTACCGAGGC
CCGAGTGCAGGTCTGGTTTAGCAACCGCCGTGCAAGATGGAGGAAACAAGCTGGAGCCAATCAACTGATG
GCTTTCAACCATCTCATTCCGGGGGGATTCCCTCCCACCGCCATGCCGACCCTGCCAACATACCAGCTGT
CGGAGACCTCTTACCAGCCCACGTCTATTCCACAAGCCGTGTCAGATCCCAGTAGCACCGTCCACAGACC
TCAGCCGCTTCCTCCGAGCACTGTACACCAAAGCACTATTCCTTCGAACGCAGACAGCAGCTCTGCCTAC
TGCCTCCCCAGCACCAGGCATGGATTTTCAAGCTATACAGACAGCTTTGTGCCTCCATCGGGGCCCTCCA
ACCCCATGAACCCCACCATCGGCAATGGCCTTTCACCTCAGGTAATGGGACTTCTGACCAACCACGGTGG
GGTACCGCACCAGCCTCAGACCGACTATGCTCTCTCCCCTCTCACTGGGGGCCTGGAACCCACGACCACG
GTGTCAGCCAGCTGCAGTCAGAGACTGGAACATATGAAGAATGTGGACAGTCTGCCCACATCTCAGCCCT
ATTGTCCCCCCACCTATAGCACCGCAGGCTACAGTATGGACCCTGTCACAGGCTACCAGTATGGGCAGTA
TAATCACTAGTGAATT
