>Addgene plasmid #84316 | pISH-Pax3 | addgene partial sequence | sequence record 166172 | SP6 5'-ATTTAGGTGACACTATAG-3'
TCCAACGCGTTGGGAGCTCTCCCATATGGTCGACCTGCAGGCGGCCGCGAATTCACTAGTGATTATACTG
CCCATACTGGTAGCCTGTGACAGGGTCCATACTGTAGCCTGCGGTGCTATAGGTGGGGGGACAATAGGGC
TGAGATGTGGGCAGACTGTCCACATTCTTCATATGTTCCAGTCTCTGACTGCAGCTGGCTGACACCGTGG
TCGTGGGTTCCAGGCCCCCAGTGAGAGGGGAGAGAGCATAGTCGGTCTGAGGCTGGTGCGGTACCCCACC
GTGGTTGGTCAGAAGTCCCATTACCTGAGGTGAAAGGCCATTGCCGATGGTGGGGTTCATGGGGTTGGAG
GGCCCCGATGGAGGCACAAAGCTGTCTGTATAGCTTGAAAATCCATGCCTGGTGCTGGGGAGGCAGTAGG
CAGAGCTGCTGTCTGCGTTCGAAGGAATAGTGCTTTGGTGTACAGTGCTCGGAGGAAGCGGCTGAGGTCT
GTGGACGGTGCTACTGGGATCTGACACGGCTTGTGGAATAGACGTGGGCTGGTAAGAGGTCTCCGACAGC
TGGTATGTTGGCAGGGTCGGCATGGCGGTGGGAGGGAATCCCCCCGGAATGAGATGGTTGAAAGCCATCA
GTTGATTGGCTCCAGCTTGTTTCCTCCATCTTGCACGGCGGTTGCTAAACCAGACCTGCACTCGGGCCTC
GGTAAGCTTCGCCCTCTGGGCCAGCTCCTCCCTGGTGTAAATGTCTGGGTAGTGGGTTCTCTCGAAAGCC
CGCTCCAGTTCCTCCAGCTGCTCTGCCGTGAAGGTGGTTCTGCTCCTGCGCTGCTTCCTCTTCAGCGGTA
AATCAGGTTCAGAGTCAATATCGGAGCCTTCATCTGACTGAGGTGCAGAGGCTCGCTCACTCAGGATGCC
ATCGATGCTGTGTTTAGCCTTTTTCTCGCTTTCTTCTGCTTCCTTCCTTTCTAGATCCGCCTCCTCCTCT
TCTCCTTTTCCAAA
